>Addgene plasmid #99527 | pKan-PCUP1-9myc-AID*(N) | addgene full sequence | sequence record 192009 | Addgene NGS Result
CTAGTTAGAAAAAGACATTTTTGCTGTCAGTCACTGTCAAGAGATTCTTTTGCTGGCATTTCTTCTAGAA
GCAAAAAGAGCGATGCGTCTTTTCCGCTGAACCGTTCCAGCAAAAAAGACTACCAACGCAATATGGATTG
TCAGAATCATATAAAAGAGAAGCAAATAACTCCTTGTCTTGTATCAATTGCATTATAATATCTTCTTGTT
AGTGCAATATCATATAGAAGTCATCGAAATAGATATTAAGAAAAACAAACTGTACACGTGTCATGTCCGG
TTCTGCTGCTAGTGGTGAACAAAAGTTGATTTCTGAAGAAGATTTGAACGGTGAACAAAAGCTAATCTCC
GAGGAAGACTTGAACGGTGAACAAAAATTAATCTCAGAAGAAGACTTGAACGGATCCTCTAGAGGTGAAC
AAAAGTTGATTTCTGAAGAAGATTTGAACGGTGAACAAAAGCTAATCTCCGAGGAAGACTTGAACGGTGA
ACAAAAATTAATCTCAGAAGAAGACTTGAACGGATCCTCTAGAGGTGAACAAAAGTTGATTTCTGAAGAA
GATTTGAACGGTGAACAAAAGCTAATCTCCGAGGAAGACTTGAACGGTGAACAAAAATTAATCTCAGAAG
AAGACTTGAACGGATCCACTAGAGAATTCATGCCTAAAGATCCAGCCAAACCTCCGGCCAAGGCACAAGT
TGTGGGATGGCCACCGGTGAGATCATACCGGAAGAACGTGATGGTTTCCTGCCAAAAATCAAGCGGTGGC
CCGGAGGCGGCGGCGTTCGTGAAGGTATCAATGCTCGAGGAAGAACTTCAAATTGAATCTAAGGACTTGG
GAGCTGGTGCAGGCGCTGGAGCGGGTGCCAGAGCTCGGTACCAGCTTTTGTTCCCTTTAGTGAGGGTTAA
TTTCGAGCTTGGCGTAATCATGGTCATAGCTGTTTCCTGTGTGAAATTGTTATCCGCTCACAATTCCACA
CAACATACGAGCCGGAAGCATAAAGTGTAAAGCCTGGGGTGCCTAATGAGTGAGCTAACTCACATTAATT
GCGTTGCGCTCACTGCCCGCTTTCCAGTCGGGAAACCTGTCGTGCCAGCTGCATTAATGAATCGGCCAAC
GCGCGGGGAGAGGCGGTTTGCGTATTGGGCGCTCTTCCGCTTCCTCGCTCACTGACTCGCTGCGCTCGGT
CGTTCGGCTGCGGCGAGCGGTATCAGCTCACTCAAAGGCGGTAATACGGTTATCCACAGAATCAGGGGAT
AACGCAGGAAAGAACATGTGAGCAAAAGGCCAGCAAAAGGCCAGGAACCGTAAAAAGGCCGCGTTGCTGG
CGTTTTTCCATAGGCTCCGCCCCCCTGACGAGCATCACAAAAATCGACGCTCAAGTCAGAGGTGGCGAAA
CCCGACAGGACTATAAAGATACCAGGCGTTTCCCCCTGGAAGCTCCCTCGTGCGCTCTCCTGTTCCGACC
CTGCCGCTTACCGGATACCTGTCCGCCTTTCTCCCTTCGGGAAGCGTGGCGCTTTCTCATAGCTCACGCT
GTAGGTATCTCAGTTCGGTGTAGGTCGTTCGCTCCAAGCTGGGCTGTGTGCACGAACCCCCCGTTCAGCC
CGACCGCTGCGCCTTATCCGGTAACTATCGTCTTGAGTCCAACCCGGTAAGACACGACTTATCGCCACTG
GCAGCAGCCACTGGTAACAGGATTAGCAGAGCGAGGTATGTAGGCGGTGCTACAGAGTTCTTGAAGTGGT
GGCCTAACTACGGCTACACTAGAAGAACAGTATTTGGTATCTGCGCTCTGCTGAAGCCAGTTACCTTCGG
AAAAAGAGTTGGTAGCTCTTGATCCGGCAAACAAACCACCGCTGGTAGCGGTGGTTTTTTTGTTTGCAAG
CAGCAGATTACGCGCAGAAAAAAAGGATCTCAAGAAGATCCTTTGATCTTTTCTACGGGGTCTGACGCTC
AGTGGAACGAAAACTCACGTTAAGGGATTTTGGTCATGAGATTATCAAAAAGGATCTTCACCTAGATCCT
TTTAAATTAAAAATGAAGTTTTAAATCAATCTAAAGTATATATGAGTAAACTTGGTCTGACAGTTACCAA
TGCTTAATCAGTGAGGCACCTATCTCAGCGATCTGTCTATTTCGTTCATCCATAGTTGCCTGACTCCCCG
TCGTGTAGATAACTACGATACGGGAGGGCTTACCATCTGGCCCCAGTGCTGCAATGATACCGCGAGACCC
ACGCTCACCGGCTCCAGATTTATCAGCAATAAACCAGCCAGCCGGAAGGGCCGAGCGCAGAAGTGGTCCT
GCAACTTTATCCGCCTCCATCCAGTCTATTAATTGTTGCCGGGAAGCTAGAGTAAGTAGTTCGCCAGTTA
ATAGTTTGCGCAACGTTGTTGCCATTGCTACAGGCATCGTGGTGTCACGCTCGTCGTTTGGTATGGCTTC
ATTCAGCTCCGGTTCCCAACGATCAAGGCGAGTTACATGATCCCCCATGTTGTGCAAAAAAGCGGTTAGC
TCCTTCGGTCCTCCGATCGTTGTCAGAAGTAAGTTGGCCGCAGTGTTATCACTCATGGTTATGGCAGCAC
TGCATAATTCTCTTACTGTCATGCCATCCGTAAGATGCTTTTCTGTGACTGGTGAGTACTCAACCAAGTC
ATTCTGAGAATAGTGTATGCGGCGACCGAGTTGCTCTTGCCCGGCGTCAATACGGGATAATACCGCGCCA
CATAGCAGAACTTTAAAAGTGCTCATCATTGGAAAACGTTCTTCGGGGCGAAAACTCTCAAGGATCTTAC
CGCTGTTGAGATCCAGTTCGATGTAACCCACTCGTGCACCCAACTGATCTTCAGCATCTTTTACTTTCAC
CAGCGTTTCTGGGTGAGCAAAAACAGGAAGGCAAAATGCCGCAAAAAAGGGAATAAGGGCGACACGGAAA
TGTTGAATACTCATACTCTTCCTTTTTCAATATTATTGAAGCATTTATCAGGGTTATTGTCTCATGAGCG
GATACATATTTGAATGTATTTAGAAAAATAAACAAATAGGGGTTCCGCGCACATTTCCCCGAAAAGTGCC
ACCTGACGTCTAAGAAACCATTATTATCATGACATTAACCTATAAAAATAGGCGTATCACGAGGCCCTTT
CGTCTCGCGCGTTTCGGTGATGACGGTGAAAACCTCTGACACATGCAGCTCCCGGAGACGGTCACAGCTT
GTCTGTAAGCGGATGCCGGGAGCAGACAAGCCCGTCAGGGCGCGTCAGCGGGTGTTGGCGGGTGTCGGGG
CTGGCTTAACTATGCGGCATCAGAGCAGATTGTACTGAGAGTGCACCATACCACCTTTTCAATTCATCAT
TTTTTTTTTATTCTTTTTTTTGATTTCGGTTTCCTTGAAATTTTTTTGATTCGGTAATCTCCGAACAGAA
GGAAGAACGAAGGAAGGAGCACAGACTTAGATTGGTATATATACGCATATGTAGTGTTGAAGAAACATGA
AATTGCCCAGTATTCTTAACCCAACTGCACAGAACAAAAACCTGCAGGAAACGAAGATAAATCATGTCGA
AAGCTACATATAAGGAACGTGCTGCTACTCATCCTAGTCCTGTTGCTGCCAAGCTATTTAATATCATGCA
CGAAAAGCAAACAAACTTGTGTGCTTCATTGGATGTTCGTACCACCAAGGAATTACTGGAGTTAGTTGAA
GCATTAGGTCCCAAAATTTGTTTACTAAAAACACATGTGGATATCTTGACTGATTTTTCCATGGAGGGCA
CAGTTAAGCCGCTAAAGGCATTATCCGCCAAGTACAATTTTTTACTCTTCGAAGACAGAAAATTTGCTGA
CATTGGTAATACAGTCAAATTGCAGTACTCTGCGGGTGTATACAGAATAGCAGAATGGGCAGACATTACG
AATGCACACGGTGTGGTGGGCCCAGGTATTGTTAGCGGTTTGAAGCAGGCGGCAGAAGAAGTAACAAAGG
AACCTAGAGGCCTTTTGATGTTAGCAGAATTGTCATGCAAGGGCTCCCTATCTACTGGAGAATATACTAA
GGGTACTGTTGACATTGCGAAGAGCGACAAAGATTTTGTTATCGGCTTTATTGCTCAAAGAGACATGGGT
GGAAGAGATGAAGGTTACGATTGGTTGATTATGACACCCGGTGTGGGTTTAGATGACAAGGGAGACGCAT
TGGGTCAACAGTATAGAACCGTGGATGATGTGGTCTCTACAGGATCTGACATTATTATTGTTGGAAGAGG
ACTATTTGCAAAGGGAAGGGATGCTAAGGTAGAGGGTGAACGTTACAGAAAAGCAGGCTGGGAAGCATAT
TTGAGAAGATGCGGCCAGCAAAACTAAAAAACTGTATTATAAGTAAATGCATGTATACTAAACTCACAAA
TTAGAGCTTCAATTTAATTATATCAGTTATTACCCTATGCGGTGTGAAATACCGCACAGATGCGTAAGGA
GAAAATACCGCATCAGGAAATTGTAAGCGTTAATATTTTGTTAAAATTCGCGTTAAATTTTTGTTAAATC
AGCTCATTTTTTAACCAATAGGCCGAAATCGGCAAAATCCCTTATAAATCAAAAGAATAGACCGAGATAG
GGT
[37 nt withheld, positions 4624-4660]
AAAGAACGTGGACTCCAACGTCAAAGG
[49 nt withheld, positions 4688-4736]
T
[91 nt withheld, positions 4738-4828]
G
[124 nt withheld, positions 4830-4953]
CCATTCGCCATTCAGGCTGCGCAACTGTTGGGAAGGGCGATCGGTGCGGGCCTCTTCGCTATTACGCCAG
CTGGCGAAAGGGGGATGTGCTGCAAGGCGATTAAGTTGGGTAACGCCAGGGTTTTCCCAGTCACGACGTT
GTAAAACGACGGCCAGTGAATTGTAATACGACTCACTATAGGGCGAATTGGAGCTCCACCGCGGTGGCGG
CCGCCAGCTGAAGCTTCGTACGCTGCAGGTCGACGGATCCCCGGGTTAATTAAGGCGCGCCAGATCTGTT
TAGCTTGCCTCGTCCCCGCCGGGTCACCCGGCCAGCGACATGGAGGCCCAGAATACCCTCCTTGACAGTC
TTGACGTGCGCAGCTCAGGGGCATGATGTGACTGTCGCCCGTACATTTAGCCCATACATCCCCATGTATA
ATCATTTGCATCCATACATTTTGATGGCCGCACGGCGCGAAGCAAAAATTACGGCTCCTCGCTGCAGACC
TGCGAGCAGGGAAACGCTCCCCTCACAGACGCGTTGAATTGTCCCCACGCCGCGCCCCTGTAGAGAAATA
TAAAAGGTTAGGATTTGCCACTGAGGTTCTTCTTTCATATACTTCCTTTTAAAATCTTGCTAGGATACAG
TTCTCACATCACATCCGAACATAAACAACCATGGGTAAGGAAAAGACTCACGTTTCGAGGCCGCGATTAA
ATTCCAACATGGATGCTGATTTATATGGGTATAAATGGGCTCGCGATAATGTCGGGCAATCAGGTGCGAC
AATCTATCGATTGTATGGGAAGCCCGATGCGCCAGAGTTGTTTCTGAAACATGGCAAAGGTAGCGTTGCC
AATGATGTTACAGATGAGATGGTCAGACTAAACTGGCTGACGGAATTTATGCCTCTTCCGACCATCAAGC
ATTTTATCCGTACTCCTGATGATGCATGGTTACTCACCACTGCGATCCCCGGCAAAACAGCATTCCAGGT
ATTAGAAGAATATCCTGATTCAGGTGAAAATATTGTTGATGCGCTGGCAGTGTTCCTGCGCCGGTTGCAT
TCGATTCCTGTTTGTAATTGTCCTTTTAACAGCGATCGCGTATTTCGTCTCGCTCAGGCGCAATCACGAA
TGAATAACGGTTTGGTTGATGCGAGTGATTTTGATGACGAGCGTAATGGCTGGCCTGTTGAACAAGTCTG
GAAAGAAATGCATAAGCTTTTGCCATTCTCACCGGATTCAGTCGTCACTCATGGTGATTTCTCACTTGAT
AACCTTATTTTTGACGAGGGGAAATTAATAGGTTGTATTGATGTTGGACGAGTCGGAATCGCAGACCGAT
ACCAGGATCTTGCCATCCTATGGAACTGCCTCGGTGAGTTTTCTCCTTCATTACAGAAACGGCTTTTTCA
AAAATATGGTATTGATAATCCTGATATGAATAAATTGCAGTTTCATTTGATGCTCGATGAGTTTTTCTAA
TCAGTACTGACAATAAAAAGATTCTTGTTTTCAAGAACTTGTCATTTGTATAGTTTTTTTATATTGTAGT
TGTTCTATTTTAATCAAATGTTAGCGTGATTTATATTTTTTTTCGCCTCGACATCATCTGCCCAGATGCG
AAGTTAAGTGCGCAGAAAGTAATATCATGCGTCAATCGTATGTGAATGCTGGTCGCTATACTGCTGTCGA
TTCGATACTAACGCCGCCATCCAGTGTCGAAAACGAGGCGGCCGCTCTAGAACTAGTGCTAGCCATTACC
GACATTTGGCGCTCTAGAACTAGTGCTAGCCATTACCGACATTTGGGCGCTATACGTGCATATGTTCATG
TATGTATCTGTATTTAAAACACTTTTGTATTATTTTTCCTCATATATGTGTATAGGTTTATACGGATGAT
TTAATTATTACTTCACCACCCTTTATTTCAGGCTGATATCTTAGCCTTGTTA
Features (pLannotate 1.2.2; 22 found; start..end, strand, type, name):
      1..235     +  promoter       CUP1 promoter: S. cerevisiae CUP1; inducible metallothionein promoter, regulated by Cu2+
    294..644     +  CDS            13xMyc (fragment): 13 tandem Myc epitope tags
    663..803     +  CDS            mini-AID (fragment): minimal degron from the auxin-responsive IAA17 protein of Arabidopsis thaliana (Kubota et al., 2013) acts as an auxin-inducible degron (AID) in the presence of TIR1
    894..912     -  promoter       T3 promoter: promoter for bacteriophage T3 RNA polymerase
    957..973     -  protein_bind   lac operator: The lac repressor binds to the lac operator to inhibit transcription in E. coli. This inhibition can be relieved by adding lactose or isopropyl-β-D-thiogalactopyranoside (IPTG). lac repressor encoded by lacI
    981..1011    -  promoter       lac promoter: promoter for the E. coli lac operon
   1026..1047    -  protein_bind   CAP binding site: CAP binding activates transcription in the presence of cAMP. E. coli catabolite activator protein
   1060..1152    -  CDS            lacI (fragment): lac repressor; lacI; The lac repressor binds to the lac operator to inhibit transcription in E. coli. This inhibition can be relieved by adding lactose or isopropyl-β-D-thiogalactopyranoside (IPTG).
   1335..1923    -  rep_origin     ori: high-copy-number ColE1/pMB1/pBR322/pUC origin of replication
   2094..2954    -  CDS            AmpR: β-lactamase; bla; confers resistance to ampicillin, carbenicillin, and related antibiotics
   2955..3059    -  promoter       AmpR promoter: bla
   3154..3189    +  CDS            rop (fragment): Rop protein, which maintains plasmids at low copy number; rop
   3291..3340    +  misc_feature   bom (fragment): basis of mobility region from pBR322
   3348..3563    +  promoter       URA3 promoter: S. cerevisiae URA3
   3564..4367    +  CDS            URA3: orotidine-5'-phosphate decarboxylase, required for uracil biosynthesis; S. cerevisiae URA3; yeast auxotrophic marker, counterselectable with 5-fluoroorotic acid (5-FOA)
   4446..4497    +  misc_feature   bom (fragment): basis of mobility region from pBR322
   4525..4953    -  rep_origin     f1 ori (sequence partly withheld): f1 bacteriophage origin of replication; arrow indicates direction of (+) strand synthesis
   4957..5114    -  CDS            lacZα (fragment): LacZα fragment of β-galactosidase; lacZ fragment
   5117..5135    +  promoter       T7 promoter: promoter for bacteriophage T7 RNA polymerase
   5144..5167    +  misc_feature   MCS (fragment): pBluescript multiple cloning site
   5270..6626    +  gene           kanMX: yeast selectable marker conferring kanamycin resistance (Wach et al., 1994)
   6670..6691    +  misc_feature   MCS (fragment): pBluescript multiple cloning site
