[The description below was written by a language model from this plasmid's Addgene catalogue record and pLannotate feature annotations shown in this document.]
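Description:
pKan-PCUP1-9myc-AID*(N) is a PCR template plasmid for N-terminal auxin-inducible degron tagging of genes in Saccharomyces cerevisiae. It is built on a pRS306 derivative, a yeast integrating-type backbone with no yeast replication origin annotated. In E. coli it is maintained at high copy through a ColE1/pUC-type origin and selected with ampicillin (AmpR/β-lactamase). The backbone also retains the URA3 promoter and coding sequence, an f1 origin, T3 and T7 promoters, and remnants of the lacZα/pBluescript cloning region. These lie outside the tagging module and are not its intended selection marker.

On the circular map the functional cassette runs from the kanMX marker into the CUP1 promoter, followed by the epitope tag and degron. kanMX confers G418 resistance in yeast. The copper-regulated CUP1 metallothionein promoter drives a tandem Myc epitope array, catalogued as 9xMyc although the annotation software matched it as a fragment of a 13xMyc element. This array is fused to AID*, a minimal degron comprising residues 71–117 of Arabidopsis thaliana IAA17 (AXR3).

The cassette is meant to be amplified and targeted to the 5′ end of a chosen open reading frame. Integration would replace the native promoter with CUP1 and append 9myc-AID* to the N terminus of the encoded protein, with integrants selected on G418. In cells expressing the auxin receptor F-box protein TIR1, which this plasmid does not supply, auxin addition triggers degradation of the tagged protein. This allows conditional depletion, with the Myc epitopes available for detection. N-terminal tagging suits proteins that do not tolerate C-terminal fusions, and CUP1 allows copper-tunable expression.
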