Addgene plasmid #99527: pKan-PCUP1-9myc-AID*(N)
Purpose: N-terminal 9myc-AID* degron cassette with CUP1 promoter and KanR marker for S. cerevisiae
Depositing lab: Helle Ulrich. Depositing organization: Cancer Research UK. Publication: An expanded tool kit for the auxin-inducible degron system in budding yeast. Morawska M, Ulrich HD. Yeast. 2013 Sep;30(9):341-51. doi: 10.1002/yea.2967. Epub 2013 Jul 23. PubMed 23836714.
Backbone
  Vector backbone: pRS306 derivative
  Vector type: PCR template for yeast tagging cassette
  Selectable markers: Neomycin (select with G418)
Growth in bacteria
  Bacterial resistance: Ampicillin, 100 μg/mL
  Growth temperature: 37°C
  Growth strain: DH5alpha
  Copy number: High Copy
Gene/Insert
  Gene/Insert name: IAA17(71-117) (alt names: AID (Auxin-inducible degron); AXR3)
  Species: A. thaliana (mustard weed)
  Entrez Gene: AXR3 (a.k.a. AT1G04250, AUXIN RESISTANT 3, AtIAA17, F19P19.31, F19P19_31, IAA17, indole-3-acetic acid inducible 17)
  Promoter: CUP1
  Tag / fusion protein: 9xMyc (N terminal on insert)
  Cloning method: Restriction Enzyme; 5′ cloning site Unknown (unknown if destroyed); 3′ cloning site Unknown (unknown if destroyed)
  Sequencing primers: 5′ CGTACGCTGCAGGTCGAC; 3′ GCTGGTACCGAGCTCTGG
Resource information
  A portion of this plasmid was derived from a plasmid made by: The parent vector encoding AID was a kind gift from Masato Kanemaki (National Institute of Genetics, Mishima, Japan).
Terms and licenses: Academic/Nonprofit Terms; Industry Terms: Not Available to Industry
How to cite: pKan-PCUP1-9myc-AID*(N) was a gift from Helle Ulrich (Addgene plasmid # 99527 ; http://n2t.net/addgene:99527 ; RRID:Addgene_99527)
